>Addgene plasmid #208328 | H2B-MiniR | addgene full sequence | sequence record 426765 | Addgene NGS Result
AGGGAGAAAGGCGGACAGGTATCCGGTAAGCGGCAGGGTCGGAACAGGAGAGCGCACGAGGGAGCTTCCA
GGGGGAAACGCCTGGTATCTTTATAGTCCTGTCGGGTTTCGCCACCTCTGACTTGAGCGTCGATTTTTGT
GATGCTCGTCAGGGGGGCGGAGCCTATGGAAAAACGCCAGCAACGCGGCCTTTTTACGGTTCCTGGCCTT
TTGCTGGCCTTTTGCTCACATGTTCTTTCCTGCGTTATCCCCTGATTCTGTGGATAACCGTATTACCGCC
ATGCATTAGTTATTAATAGTAATCAATTACGGGGTCATTAGTTCATAGCCCATATATGGAGTTCCGCGTT
ACATAACTTACGGTAAATGGCCCGCCTGGCTGACCGCCCAACGACCCCCGCCCATTGACGTCAATAATGA
CGTATGTTCCCATAGTAACGCCAATAGGGACTTTCCATTGACGTCAATGGGTGGAGTATTTACGGTAAAC
TGCCCACTTGGCAGTACATCAAGTGTATCATATGCCAAGTACGCCCCCTATTGACGTCAATGACGGTAAA
TGGCCCGCCTGGCATTATGCCCAGTACATGACCTTATGGGACTTTCCTACTTGGCAGTACATCTACGTAT
TAGTCATCGCTATTACCATGGTGATGCGGTTTTGGCAGTACATCAATGGGCGTGGATAGCGGTTTGACTC
ACGGGGATTTCCAAGTCTCCACCCCATTGACGTCAATGGGAGTTTGTTTTGGCACCAAAATCAACGGGAC
TTTCCAAAATGTCGTAACAACTCCGCCCCATTGACGCAAATGGGCGGTAGGCGTGTACGGTGGGAGGTCT
ATATAAGCAGAGCTGGTTTAGTGAACCGTCAGATCCGCTAGCGCTACCGGACTCAGATCTCGAGCTCAAG
CTTCGAATTCTGCAGTCGACGGTACCGCCACCATGCCAGAGCCAGCGAAGTCTGCTCCCGCCCCGAAAAA
GGGCTCCAAGAAGGCGGTGACTAAGGCGCAGAAGAAAGGCGGCAAGAAGCGCAAGCGCAGCCGCAAGGAG
AGCTATTCCATCTATGTGTACAAGGTTCTGAAGCAGGTCCACCCTGACACCGGCATTTCGTCCAAGGCCA
TGGGCATCATGAATTCGTTTGTGAACGACATTTTCGAGCGCATCGCAGGTGAGGCTTCCCGCCTGGCGCA
TTACAACAAGCGCTCGACCATCACCTCCAGGGAGATCCAGACGGCCGTGCGCCTGCTGCTGCCTGGGGAG
TTGGCCAAGCACGCCGTGTCCGAGGGTACTAAGGCCATCACCAAGTACACCAGCGCTAAGGATCCAATGC
TCGAAATCCGTGTTGCGTTCCTGCGTCAGCGTAACACCGCGCTGCGTACCGAAGTTGCGGAACTGGAACA
GGAAGTTCAGCGTCTGGAAAACCGTTACGGTCCGCTGCCGGTCGCCACCTAAGCGGCCGCGACTCTAGAT
CATAATCAGCCATACCACATTTGTAGAGGTTTTACTTGCTTTAAAAAACCTCCCACACCTCCCCCTGAAC
CTGAAACATAAAATGAATGCAATTGTTGTTGTTAACTTGTTTATTGCAGCTTATAATGGTTACAAATAAA
GCAATAGCATCACAAATTTCACAAATAAAGCATTTTTTTCACTGCATTCTAGTTGTGGTTTGTCCAAACT
CATCAATGTATCTTAAGGCGTAAATTGTAAGCGTTAATATTTTGTTAAAATTCGCGTTAAATTTTTGTTA
AATCAGCTCATTTTTTAACCAATAGGCCGAAATCGGCAAAATCCCTTATAAATCAAAAGAATAGACCGAG
ATAGGGT
[37 nt withheld, positions 1828-1864]
AAAGAACGTGGACTCCAACGTCAAAGG
[49 nt withheld, positions 1892-1940]
T
[91 nt withheld, positions 1942-2032]
G
[124 nt withheld, positions 2034-2157]
CAGGTGGCACTTTTCGGGGAAATGTGCGCGGAACCCCTATTTGTTTATTTTTCTAAATACATTCAAATAT
GTATCCGCTCATGAGACAATAACCCTGATAAATGCTTCAATAATATTGAAAAAGGAAGAGTCCTGAGGCG
GAAAGAACCAGCTGTGGAATGTGTGTCAGTTAGGGTGTGGAAAGTCCCCAGGCTCCCCAGCAGGCAGAAG
TATGCAAAGCATGCATCTCAATTAGTCAGCAACCAGGTGTGGAAAGTCCCCAGGCTCCCCAGCAGGCAGA
AGTATGCAAAGCATGCATCTCAATTAGTCAGCAACCATAGTCCCGCCCCTAACTCCGCCCATCCCGCCCC
TAACTCCGCCCAGTTCCGCCCATTCTCCGCCCCATGGCTGACTAATTTTTTTTATTTATGCAGAGGCCGA
GGCCGCCTCGGCCTCTGAGCTATTCCAGAAGTAGTGAGGAGGCTTTTTTGGAGGCCTAGGCTTTTGCAAA
GATCGATCAAGAGACAGGATGAGGATCGTTTCGCATGATTGAACAAGATGGATTGCACGCAGGTTCTCCG
GCCGCTTGGGTGGAGAGGCTATTCGGCTATGACTGGGCACAACAGACAATCGGCTGCTCTGATGCCGCCG
TGTTCCGGCTGTCAGCGCAGGGGCGCCCGGTTCTTTTTGTCAAGACCGACCTGTCCGGTGCCCTGAATGA
ACTGCAAGACGAGGCAGCGCGGCTATCGTGGCTGGCCACGACGGGCGTTCCTTGCGCAGCTGTGCTCGAC
GTTGTCACTGAAGCGGGAAGGGACTGGCTGCTATTGGGCGAAGTGCCGGGGCAGGATCTCCTGTCATCTC
ACCTTGCTCCTGCCGAGAAAGTATCCATCATGGCTGATGCAATGCGGCGGCTGCATACGCTTGATCCGGC
TACCTGCCCATTCGACCACCAAGCGAAACATCGCATCGAGCGAGCACGTACTCGGATGGAAGCCGGTCTT
GTCGATCAGGATGATCTGGACGAAGAGCATCAGGGGCTCGCGCCAGCCGAACTGTTCGCCAGGCTCAAGG
CGAGCATGCCCGACGGCGAGGATCTCGTCGTGACCCATGGCGATGCCTGCTTGCCGAATATCATGGTGGA
AAATGGCCGCTTTTCTGGATTCATCGACTGTGGCCGGCTGGGTGTGGCGGACCGCTATCAGGACATAGCG
TTGGCTACCCGTGATATTGCTGAAGAGCTTGGCGGCGAATGGGCTGACCGCTTCCTCGTGCTTTACGGTA
TCGCCGCTCCCGATTCGCAGCGCATCGCCTTCTATCGCCTTCTTGACGAGTTCTTCTGAGCGGGACTCTG
GGGTTCGAAATGACCGACCAAGCGACGCCCAACCTGCCATCACGAGATTTCGATTCCACCGCCGCCTTCT
ATGAAAGGTTGGGCTTCGGAATCGTTTTCCGGGACGCCGGCTGGATGATCCTCCAGCGCGGGGATCTCAT
GCTGGAGTTCTTCGCCCACCCTAGGGGGAGGCTAACTGAAACACGGAAGGAGACAATACCGGAAGGAACC
CGCGCTATGACGGCAATAAAAAGACAGAATAAAACGCACGGTGTTGGGTCGTTTGTTCATAAACGCGGGG
TTCGGTCCCAGGGCTGGCACTCTGTCGATACCCCACCGAGACCCCATTGGGGCCAATACGCCCGCGTTTC
TTCCTTTTCCCCACCCCACCCCCCAAGTTCGGGTGAAGGCCCAGGGCTCGCAGCCAACGTCGGGGCGGCA
GGCCCTGCCATAGCCTCAGGTTACTCATATATACTTTAGATTGATTTAAAACTTCATTTTTAATTTAAAA
GGATCTAGGTGAAGATCCTTTTTGATAATCTCATGACCAAAATCCCTTAACGTGAGTTTTCGTTCCACTG
AGCGTCAGACCCCGTAGAAAAGATCAAAGGATCTTCTTGAGATCCTTTTTTTCTGCGCGTAATCTGCTGC
TTGCAAACAAAAAAACCACCGCTACCAGCGGTGGTTTGTTTGCCGGATCAAGAGCTACCAACTCTTTTTC
CGAAGGTAACTGGCTTCAGCAGAGCGCAGATACCAAATACTGTTCTTCTAGTGTAGCCGTAGTTAGGCCA
CCACTTCAAGAACTCTGTAGCACCGCCTACATACCTCGCTCTGCTAATCCTGTTACCAGTGGCTGCTGCC
AGTGGCGATAAGTCGTGTCTTACCGGGTTGGACTCAAGACGATAGTTACCGGATAAGGCGCAGCGGTCGG
GCTGAACGGGGGGTTCGTGCACACAGCCCAGCTTGGAGCGAACGACCTACACCGAACTGAGATACCTACA
GCGTGAGCTATGAGAAAGCGCCACGCTTCCCGA
Features (pLannotate 1.2.2; 15 found; start..end, strand, type, name):
    347..650     +  enhancer       CMV enhancer: human cytomegalovirus immediate early enhancer
    651..854     +  promoter       CMV promoter: human cytomegalovirus (CMV) immediate early promoter
    877..938     +  misc_feature   MCS (fragment): multiple cloning site
    943..1320    +  CDS            H2B: human histone H2B; HIST1H2BJ
   1318..1437    +  CDS            Tef (fragment): TEF_RAT - Experimental evidence at protein level: Swiss-Prot protein existence level 1. Transcription factor that binds to and transactivates the TSHB promoter. Binds to a minimal DNA-binding sequence 5'- [TC][AG][AG]TTA[TC][AG]-3'. From Rattus norvegicus (Rat).
   1468..1551    +  CDS            large T antigen (fragment): large T antigen from SV40 (simian virus 40)
   1574..1695    +  polyA_signal   SV40 poly(A) signal: SV40 polyadenylation signal
   1729..2157    -  rep_origin     f1 ori (sequence partly withheld): f1 bacteriophage origin of replication; arrow indicates direction of (+) strand synthesis
   2184..2288    +  promoter       AmpR promoter: bla
   2290..2647    +  promoter       SV40 promoter: SV40 enhancer and early promoter
   2682..3476    +  CDS            NeoR/KanR: aminoglycoside phosphotransferase from Tn5; aph(3')-II (or nptII); confers resistance to neomycin, kanamycin, and G418 (Geneticin®)
   3497..3649    +  CDS            ble (fragment): BLE_KLEPN - Experimental evidence at protein level: Swiss-Prot protein existence level 1. Binding protein with a strong affinity to the bleomycin family of antibiotics. Binds to CL990; an antimitotic-antibiotic compound. From Klebsiella pneumoniae.
   3708..3755    +  polyA_signal   HSV TK poly(A) signal: herpes simplex virus thymidine kinase polyadenylation signal (Cole and Stacy, 1985)
   3846..3862    -  polyA_signal   bGH poly(A) signal (fragment): bovine growth hormone polyadenylation signal
   4084..172     +  rep_origin     ori (across the origin): high-copy-number ColE1/pMB1/pBR322/pUC origin of replication
