[The description below was written by a language model from this plasmid's Addgene catalogue record and pLannotate feature annotations shown in this document.]
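Description:
H2B-MiniR is a mammalian expression plasmid built by Gibson cloning on the mEmerald-H2B-6 backbone. It produces human histone H2B (HIST1H2BJ) carrying the MiniR peptide tag at its C terminus. Expression is driven by the human cytomegalovirus immediate-early enhancer and promoter, and the transcript ends at an SV40 polyadenylation signal. In the annotated sequence, the H2B coding region is followed directly by a short open reading frame of about 120 nt. The automated annotation labels this a fragment of the rat transcription factor TEF. Given its position, it most likely corresponds to the MiniR tag, with the label reflecting sequence similarity rather than a true TEF insert, although the record does not confirm this. No fluorescent protein is annotated. Together with the 4.5 kb sequenced length, shorter than the listed backbone size, this suggests that mEmerald from the parent vector is not retained.

The plasmid replicates in E. coli at high copy from a ColE1/pUC-type origin and also carries an f1 phage origin. A single Tn5 aminoglycoside phosphotransferase gene (NeoR/KanR) provides both selections. It is read from a bacterial bla promoter for kanamycin resistance and from the SV40 early promoter, with an HSV TK polyadenylation signal, for G418 selection in mammalian cells. The small ble, large T antigen and bGH fragments in the table appear to be backbone remnants or partial matches.

The construct is meant to be used with a MiniE probe peptide that pairs with the genetically encoded MiniR tag. This allows a nuclear, chromatin-associated H2B target to be labelled for imaging as part of a set of orthogonal interacting peptide tags.
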