Addgene plasmid #208328: H2B-MiniR
Purpose: MiniR genetically encoded tag introduced after H2B; to be used with a MiniE probe peptide.
Depositing lab: Kimberly Beatty. Publication: Orthogonal Versatile Interacting Peptide Tags for Imaging Cellular Proteins. Suyama A, Devlin KL, Macias-Contreras M, Doh JK, Shinde U, Beatty KE. Biochemistry. 2023 Jun 6;62(11):1735-1743. doi: 10.1021/acs.biochem.2c00712. Epub 2023 May 11. PubMed 37167569.
Backbone
  Vector backbone: mEmerald-H2B-6
  Backbone manufacturer: Michael Davidson (Addgene plasmid # 54111)
  Backbone size w/o insert (bp): 5863
  Vector type: Mammalian Expression
  Selectable markers: Neomycin (select with G418)
Growth in bacteria
  Bacterial resistance: Kanamycin, 50 μg/mL
  Growth temperature: 37°C
  Growth strain: DH5alpha
  Copy number: High Copy
Gene/Insert
  Gene/Insert name: H2B-MiniR
  Species: H. sapiens (human)
  Tag / fusion protein: MiniR (C terminal on insert)
  Cloning method: Gibson Cloning
  Sequencing primers: 5′ CMV-F; 3′ SV40pA-R
Terms and licenses: Academic/Nonprofit Terms; Industry Terms: Not Available to Industry
How to cite: H2B-MiniR was a gift from Kimberly Beatty (Addgene plasmid # 208328 ; http://n2t.net/addgene:208328 ; RRID:Addgene_208328)
